Addgene plasmid #161077: pDONR221-SLC16A4_STOP
Purpose: Gateway entry clone with codon-optimized ORF sequence for subcloning into custom expression vectors. Contains a STOP codon at the end of the codon-optimized ORF sequence.
Depositing lab: RESOLUTE Consortium & Giulio Superti-Furga. Depositing organization: CeMM Research Center for Molecular Medicine. Publication: The RESOLUTE consortium: unlocking SLC transporters for drug discovery. Superti-Furga G, Lackner D, Wiedmer T, Ingles-Prieto A, Barbosa B, Girardi E, Goldmann U, Gurtl B, Klavins K, Klimek C, Lindinger S, Lineiro-Retes E, Muller AC, Onstein S, Redinger G, Reil D, Sedlyarov V, Wolf G, Crawford M, Everley R, ... Steppan CM. Nat Rev Drug Discov. 2020 Jul;19(7):429-430. doi: 10.1038/d41573-020-00056-6. PubMed 32265506.
Backbone
  Vector backbone: pDONR221
  Backbone manufacturer: ThermoFisher Scientific
  Backbone size w/o insert (bp): 2550
  Vector type: Mammalian Expression
Growth in bacteria
  Bacterial resistance: Kanamycin, 50 μg/mL
  Growth temperature: 37°C
  Growth strain: NEB Stable
  Copy number: High Copy
Gene/Insert
  Gene/Insert name: SLC16A4 (alt name: MCT4, MCT5)
  Species: H. sapiens (human)
  Insert size (bp): 1464
  Entrez Gene: SLC16A4 (a.k.a. MCT4, MCT5)
  Cloning method: Gateway Cloning
  Sequencing primers: 5′ M13-fwd; 3′ M13-rev
Terms and licenses: Academic/Nonprofit Terms; Industry Terms
Depositor comments: This plasmid contains a STOP codon at the end of the codon-optimized ORF. For the version of this plasmid that does not contain a STOP codon, please see Addgene plasmid 131911 For more information on the full Resolute plasmid collection, please see www.addgene.org/depositor-collections/re-solute/. Please provide your feedback on this plasmid to the RESOLUTE consortium by filling out their RESOLUTE repository feedback form: https://forms.office.com/Pages/ResponsePage.aspx?id=0e05yklzmkS7rjFGQL4N7z4feCLQvEJAmVcOCM_u885UN1JJRko0Ukg4TVQwNTZLOUxPQVJWT1NHUCQlQCN0PWcu
How to cite: pDONR221-SLC16A4_STOP was a gift from RESOLUTE Consortium & Giulio Superti-Furga (Addgene plasmid # 161077 ; http://n2t.net/addgene:161077 ; RRID:Addgene_161077)
