[The description below was written by a language model from this plasmid's Addgene catalogue record and pLannotate feature annotations shown in this document.]
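Description:
pDONR221-SLC16A4_STOP is a Gateway entry clone built on the pDONR221 backbone, carrying a codon-optimized open reading frame for human SLC16A4 (also listed as MCT4/MCT5), a member of the monocarboxylate transporter family annotated as a proton-linked carrier of substrates such as lactate, pyruvate and ketone bodies. The sequenced plasmid is about 4.0 kb and is maintained in E. coli through a high-copy ColE1/pUC-type origin with kanamycin selection provided by an aminoglycoside phosphotransferase gene. Although the catalogue lists the vector type as mammalian expression, the feature table shows no eukaryotic promoter upstream of the ORF. The plasmid therefore serves as a shuttle for the coding sequence rather than as an expression vector in its own right.

The roughly 1.46 kb ORF sits between attL1 and attL2 sites, so an LR Clonase reaction can transfer it directionally into any attR-containing destination vector chosen by the user. The rrnB T1 and T2 terminators upstream of attL1 insulate the insert from read-through transcription in bacteria. A T7 promoter lies just beyond attL2, oriented back toward the insert, and M13 forward and reverse primer sites flank the cassette for sequence verification. The short lacI and lacZα fragments annotated near the terminators appear to be backbone remnants with no functional role.

This version retains a stop codon at the end of the ORF. It therefore suits destination vectors that express the native protein or add N-terminal tags, but not C-terminal fusions, for which a companion clone without the stop codon exists. It belongs to a consortium collection of solute carrier clones assembled to support transporter research and drug discovery.
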