Features (pLannotate 1.2.2; 10 found; start..end, strand, type, name):
    121..213     +  CDS            lacI (fragment): lac repressor; lacI; The lac repressor binds to the lac operator to inhibit transcription in E. coli. This inhibition can be relieved by adding lactose or isopropyl-β-D-thiogalactopyranoside (IPTG).
    268..295     -  terminator     rrnB T2 terminator: transcription terminator T2 from the E. coli rrnB gene
    427..470     +  terminator     rrnB T1 terminator: Escherichia coli rrnB; transcription terminator T1 from the E. coli rrnB gene
    517..553     -  CDS            lacZα (fragment): LacZα fragment of β-galactosidase; lacZ fragment
    569..668     +  protein_bind   attL1: mutant version of attL; recombination site for the Gateway® LR reaction LR Clonase™
    674..2134    +  CDS            SLC16A4: MOT5_HUMAN - Also known as MCT4, MCT5. Experimental evidence at protein level: Swiss-Prot protein existence level 1. Proton-linked monocarboxylate transporter. Catalyzes the rapid transport across the plasma membrane of many monocarboxylates such as lactate, pyruvate, branched-chain oxo acids derived from leucine, valine and isoleucine, and the ketone bodies acetoacetate, beta-hydroxybutyrate and acetate (By similarity). From Homo sapiens (Human).
   2139..2238    -  protein_bind   attL2: mutant version of attL; recombination site for the Gateway® LR reaction LR Clonase™
   2256..2274    -  promoter       T7 promoter: promoter for bacteriophage T7 RNA polymerase
   2408..3217    +  CDS            KanR: aminoglycoside phosphotransferase; aph(3')-Ia; confers resistance to kanamycin in bacteria or G418 (Geneticin®) in eukaryotes
   3364..3952    +  rep_origin     ori: high-copy-number ColE1/pMB1/pBR322/pUC origin of replication
>Addgene plasmid #161077 | pDONR221-SLC16A4_STOP | addgene full sequence | sequence record 444347 | Addgene NGS Result
CTTTCCTGCGTTATCCCCTGATTCTGTGGATAACCGTATTACCGCCTTTGAGTGAGCTGATACCGCTCGC
CGCAGCCGAACGACCGAGCGCAGCGAGTCAGTGAGCGAGGAAGCGGAAGAGCGCCCAATACGCAAACCGC
CTCTCCCCGCGCGTTGGCCGATTCATTAATGCAGCTGGCACGACAGGTTTCCCGACTGGAAAGCGGGCAG
TGAGCGCAACGCAATTAATACGCGTACCGCTAGCCAGGAAGAGTTTGTAGAAACGCAAAAAGGCCATCCG
TCAGGATGGCCTTCTGCTTAGTTTGATGCCTGGCAGTTTATGGCGGGCGTCCTGCCCGCCACCCTCCGGG
CCGTTGCTTCACAACGTTCAAATCCGCTCCCGGCGGATTTGTCCTACTCAGGAGAGCGTTCACCGACAAA
CAACAGATAAAACGAAAGGCCCAGTCTTCCGACTGAGCCTTTCGTTTTATTTGATGCCTGGCAGTTCCCT
ACTCTCGCGTTAACGCTAGCATGGATGTTTTCCCAGTCACGACGTTGTAAAACGACGGCCAGTCTTAAGC
TCGGGCCCCAAATAATGATTTTATTTTGACTGATAGTGACCTGTTCGTTGCAACACATTGATGAGCAATG
CTTTTTTATAATGCCAACTTTGTACAAAAAAGCAGGCTCCACCATGCTGAAGCGGGAGGGCAAGGTGCAG
CCATACACCAAGACACTGGACGGCGGCTGGGGCTGGATGATCGTGATCCACTTCTTTCTGGTGAACGTGT
TTGTGATGGGCATGACCAAGACATTCGCCATCTTCTTTGTGGTGTTTCAGGAGGAGTTCGAGGGCACCAG
CGAGCAGATCGGCTGGATCGGCTCCATCATGAGCTCCCTGAGATTCTGCGCAGGACCACTGGTGGCAATC
ATCTGTGATATCCTGGGCGAGAAGACCACAAGCATCCTGGGCGCCTTTGTGGTGACAGGCGGCTACCTGA
TCTCTAGCTGGGCCACCAGCATCCCCTTCCTGTGCGTGACAATGGGACTGCTGCCTGGACTGGGATCCGC
CTTTCTGTACCAGGTGGCCGCCGTGGTGACCACAAAGTATTTCAAGAAGCGGCTGGCCCTGTCCACCGCA
ATCGCAAGATCTGGCATGGGCCTGACCTTTCTGCTGGCCCCCTTTACAAAGTTCCTGATCGACCTGTATG
ATTGGACAGGCGCCCTGATCCTGTTCGGAGCAATCGCCCTGAATCTGGTGCCTTCCTCTATGCTGCTGAG
GCCAATCCACATCAAGAGCGAGAACAATTCCGGCATCAAGGACAAGGGAAGCTCCCTGTCTGCCCACGGA
CCTGAGGCACACGCAACCGAGACACACTGCCACGAGACCGAGGAGTCTACAATCAAGGATAGCACCACAC
AGAAGGCCGGCCTGCCATCCAAGAACCTGACCGTGTCTCAGAATCAGAGCGAGGAGTTCTACAACGGCCC
CAACCGGAATAGACTGCTGCTGAAGTCCGACGAGGAGTCTGATAAAGTGATCTCCTGGTCTTGTAAGCAG
CTGTTTGACATCAGCCTGTTCAGGAATCCTTTCTTTTACATCTTTACCTGGAGCTTCCTGCTGTCCCAGC
TGGCCTACTTCATCCCAACCTTCCACCTGGTGGCAAGGGCAAAGACACTGGGCATCGACATCATGGATGC
CTCTTACCTGGTGAGCGTGGCAGGAATCCTGGAGACCGTGTCCCAGATCATCTCTGGCTGGGTGGCCGAT
CAGAACTGGATCAAGAAGTACCACTATCACAAGAGCTATCTGATCCTGTGCGGCATCACAAATCTGCTGG
CCCCACTGGCCACCACATTTCCCCTGCTGATGACCTACACAATCTGCTTTGCCATCTTCGCAGGAGGATA
TCTGGCCCTGATCCTGCCTGTGCTGGTGGACCTGTGCAGGAACTCCACCGTGAATCGCTTCCTGGGCCTG
GCCTCTTTCTTTGCAGGAATGGCCGTGCTGAGCGGACCACCTATCGCCGGCTGGCTGTACGATTATACCC
AGACATACAACGGCAGCTTTTATTTCTCCGGCATCTGTTATCTGCTGTCTAGCGTGTCCTTCTTTTTCGT
GCCCCTGGCCGAGCGGTGGAAGAATTCTCTGACCTAAGACCCAGCTTTCTTGTACAAAGTTGGCATTATA
AGAAAGCATTGCTTATCAATTTGTTGCAACGAACAGGTCACTATCAGTCAAAATAAAATCATTATTTGCC
ATCCAGCTGATATCCCCTATAGTGAGTCGTATTACATGGTCATAGCTGTTTCCTGGCAGCTCTGGCCCGT
GTCTCAAAATCTCTGATGTTACATTGCACAAGATAAAAATATATCATCATGAACAATAAAACTGTCTGCT
TACATAAACAGTAATACAAGGGGTGTTATGAGCCATATTCAACGGGAAACGTCGAGGCCGCGATTAAATT
CCAACATGGATGCTGATTTATATGGGTATAAATGGGCTCGCGATAATGTCGGGCAATCAGGTGCGACAAT
CTATCGCTTGTATGGGAAGCCCGATGCGCCAGAGTTGTTTCTGAAACATGGCAAAGGTAGCGTTGCCAAT
GATGTTACAGATGAGATGGTCAGACTAAACTGGCTGACGGAATTTATGCCTCTTCCGACCATCAAGCATT
TTATCCGTACTCCTGATGATGCATGGTTACTCACCACTGCGATCCCCGGAAAAACAGCATTCCAGGTATT
AGAAGAATATCCTGATTCAGGTGAAAATATTGTTGATGCGCTGGCAGTGTTCCTGCGCCGGTTGCATTCG
ATTCCTGTTTGTAATTGTCCTTTTAACAGCGATCGCGTATTTCGTCTCGCTCAGGCGCAATCACGAATGA
ATAACGGTTTGGTTGATGCGAGTGATTTTGATGACGAGCGTAATGGCTGGCCTGTTGAACAAGTCTGGAA
AGAAATGCATAAACTTTTGCCATTCTCACCGGATTCAGTCGTCACTCATGGTGATTTCTCACTTGATAAC
CTTATTTTTGACGAGGGGAAATTAATAGGTTGTATTGATGTTGGACGAGTCGGAATCGCAGACCGATACC
AGGATCTTGCCATCCTATGGAACTGCCTCGGTGAGTTTTCTCCTTCATTACAGAAACGGCTTTTTCAAAA
ATATGGTATTGATAATCCTGATATGAATAAATTGCAGTTTCATTTGATGCTCGATGAGTTTTTCTAATCA
GAATTGGTTAATTGGTTGTAACACTGGCAGAGCATTACGCTGACTTGACGGGACGGCGCAAGCTCATGAC
CAAAATCCCTTAACGTGAGTTACGCGTCGTTCCACTGAGCGTCAGACCCCGTAGAAAAGATCAAAGGATC
TTCTTGAGATCCTTTTTTTCTGCGCGTAATCTGCTGCTTGCAAACAAAAAAACCACCGCTACCAGCGGTG
GTTTGTTTGCCGGATCAAGAGCTACCAACTCTTTTTCCGAAGGTAACTGGCTTCAGCAGAGCGCAGATAC
CAAATACTGTTCTTCTAGTGTAGCCGTAGTTAGGCCACCACTTCAAGAACTCTGTAGCACCGCCTACATA
CCTCGCTCTGCTAATCCTGTTACCAGTGGCTGCTGCCAGTGGCGATAAGTCGTGTCTTACCGGGTTGGAC
TCAAGACGATAGTTACCGGATAAGGCGCAGCGGTCGGGCTGAACGGGGGGTTCGTGCACACAGCCCAGCT
TGGAGCGAACGACCTACACCGAACTGAGATACCTACAGCGTGAGCTATGAGAAAGCGCCACGCTTCCCGA
AGGGAGAAAGGCGGACAGGTATCCGGTAAGCGGCAGGGTCGGAACAGGAGAGCGCACGAGGGAGCTTCCA
GGGGGAAACGCCTGGTATCTTTATAGTCCTGTCGGGTTTCGCCACCTCTGACTTGAGCGTCGATTTTTGT
GATGCTCGTCAGGGGGGCGGAGCCTATGGAAAAACGCCAGCAACGCGGCCTTTTTACGGTTCCTGGCCTT
TTGCTGGCCTTTTGCTCACATGTT
