Features (pLannotate 1.2.2; 10 found; start..end, strand, type, name):
    121..213     +  CDS            lacI (fragment): lac repressor; lacI; The lac repressor binds to the lac operator to inhibit transcription in E. coli. This inhibition can be relieved by adding lactose or isopropyl-β-D-thiogalactopyranoside (IPTG).
    268..295     -  terminator     rrnB T2 terminator: transcription terminator T2 from the E. coli rrnB gene
    427..470     +  terminator     rrnB T1 terminator: Escherichia coli rrnB; transcription terminator T1 from the E. coli rrnB gene
    517..553     -  CDS            lacZα (fragment): LacZα fragment of β-galactosidase; lacZ fragment
    569..668     +  protein_bind   attL1: mutant version of attL; recombination site for the Gateway® LR reaction LR Clonase™
    674..2134    +  CDS            SLC16A4: MOT5_HUMAN - Also known as MCT4, MCT5. Experimental evidence at protein level: Swiss-Prot protein existence level 1. Proton-linked monocarboxylate transporter. Catalyzes the rapid transport across the plasma membrane of many monocarboxylates such as lactate, pyruvate, branched-chain oxo acids derived from leucine, valine and isoleucine, and the ketone bodies acetoacetate, beta-hydroxybutyrate and acetate (By similarity). From Homo sapiens (Human).
   2139..2238    -  protein_bind   attL2: mutant version of attL; recombination site for the Gateway® LR reaction LR Clonase™
   2256..2274    -  promoter       T7 promoter: promoter for bacteriophage T7 RNA polymerase
   2408..3217    +  CDS            KanR: aminoglycoside phosphotransferase; aph(3')-Ia; confers resistance to kanamycin in bacteria or G418 (Geneticin®) in eukaryotes
   3364..3952    +  rep_origin     ori: high-copy-number ColE1/pMB1/pBR322/pUC origin of replication
>Addgene plasmid #161077 | pDONR221-SLC16A4_STOP | analyzer sequence | sequence record 312088
CTTTCCTGCGTTATCCCCTGATTCTGTGGATAACCGTATTACCGCCTTTGAGTGAGCTGATACCGCTCGC
CGCAGCCGAACGACCGAGCGCAGCGAGTCAGTGAGCGAGGAAGCGGAAGAGCGCCCAATACGCAAACCGC
CTCTCCCCGCGCGTTGGCCGATTCATTAATGCAGCTGGCACGACAGGTTTCCCGACTGGAAAGCGGGCAG
TGAGCGCAACGCAATTAATACGCGTACCGCTAGCCAGGAAGAGTTTGTAGAAACGCAAAAAGGCCATCCG
TCAGGATGGCCTTCTGCTTAGTTTGATGCCTGGCAGTTTATGGCGGGCGTCCTGCCCGCCACCCTCCGGG
CCGTTGCTTCACAACGTTCAAATCCGCTCCCGGCGGATTTGTCCTACTCAGGAGAGCGTTCACCGACAAA
CAACAGATAAAACGAAAGGCCCAGTCTTCCGACTGAGCCTTTCGTTTTATTTGATGCCTGGCAGTTCCCT
ACTCTCGCGTTAACGCTAGCATGGATGTTTTCCCAGTCACGACGTTGTAAAACGACGGCCAGTCTTAAGC
TCGGGCCCCAAATAATGATTTTATTTTGACTGATAGTGACCTGTTCGTTGCAACACATTGATGAGCAATG
CTTTTTTATAATGCCAACTTTGTACAAAAAAGCAGGCTCCACCATGCTGAAGCGGGAGGGCAAGGTGCAG
CCATACACCAAGACACTGGACGGCGGCTGGGGCTGGATGATCGTGATCCACTTCTTTCTGGTGAACGTGT
TTGTGATGGGCATGACCAAGACATTCGCCATCTTCTTTGTGGTGTTTCAGGAGGAGTTCGAGGGCACCAG
CGAGCAGATCGGCTGGATCGGCTCCATCATGAGCTCCCTGAGATTCTGCGCAGGACCACTGGTGGCAATC
ATCTGTGATATCCTGGGCGAGAAGACCACAAGCATCCTGGGCGCCTTTGTGGTGACAGGCGGCTACCTGA
TCTCTAGCTGGGCCACCAGCATCCCCTTCCTGTGCGTGACAATGGGACTGCTGCCTGGACTGGGATCCGC
CTTTCTGTACCAGGTGGCCGCCGTGGTGACCACAAAGTATTTCAAGAAGCGGCTGGCCCTGTCCACCGCA
ATCGCAAGATCTGGCATGGGCCTGACCTTTCTGCTGGCCCCCTTTACAAAGTTCCTGATCGACCTGTATG
ATTGGACAGGCGCCCTGATCCTGTTCGGAGCAATCGCCCTGAATCTGGTGCCTTCCTCTATGCTGCTGAG
GCCAATCCACATCAAGAGCGAGAACAATTCCGGCATCAAGGACAAGGGAAGCTCCCTGTCTGCCCACGGA
CCTGAGGCACACGCAACCGAGACACACTGCCACGAGACCGAGGAGTCTACAATCAAGGATAGCACCACAC
AGAAGGCCGGCCTGCCATCCAAGAACCTGACCGTGTCTCAGAATCAGAGCGAGGAGTTCTACAACGGCCC
CAACCGGAATAGACTGCTGCTGAAGTCCGACGAGGAGTCTGATAAAGTGATCTCCTGGTCTTGTAAGCAG
CTGTTTGACATCAGCCTGTTCAGGAATCCTTTCTTTTACATCTTTACCTGGAGCTTCCTGCTGTCCCAGC
TGGCCTACTTCATCCCAACCTTCCACCTGGTGGCAAGGGCAAAGACACTGGGCATCGACATCATGGATGC
CTCTTACCTGGTGAGCGTGGCAGGAATCCTGGAGACCGTGTCCCAGATCATCTCTGGCTGGGTGGCCGAT
CAGAACTGGATCAAGAAGTACCACTATCACAAGAGCTATCTGATCCTGTGCGGCATCACAAATCTGCTGG
CCCCACTGGCCACCACATTTCCCCTGCTGATGACCTACACAATCTGCTTTGCCATCTTCGCAGGAGGATA
TCTGGCCCTGATCCTGCCTGTGCTGGTGGACCTGTGCAGGAACTCCACCGTGAATCGCTTCCTGGGCCTG
GCCTCTTTCTTTGCAGGAATGGCCGTGCTGAGCGGACCACCTATCGCCGGCTGGCTGTACGATTATACCC
AGACATACAACGGCAGCTTTTATTTCTCCGGCATCTGTTATCTGCTGTCTAGCGTGTCCTTCTTTTTCGT
GCCCCTGGCCGAGCGGTGGAAGAATTCTCTGACCTAAGACCCAGCTTTCTTGTACAAAGTTGGCATTATA
AGAAAGCATTGCTTATCAATTTGTTGCAACGAACAGGTCACTATCAGTCAAAATAAAATCATTATTTGCC
ATCCAGCTGATATCCCCTATAGTGAGTCGTATTACATGGTCATAGCTGTTTCCTGGCAGCTCTGGCCCGT
GTCTCAAAATCTCTGATGTTACATTGCACAAGATAAAATAATATCATCATGAACAATAAAACTGTCTGCT
TACATAAACAGTAATACAAGGGGTGTTATGAGCCATATTCAACGGGAAACGTCGAGGCCGCGATTAAATT
CCAACATGGATGCTGATTTATATGGGTATAAATGGGCTCGCGATAATGTCGGGCAATCAGGTGCGACAAT
CTATCGCTTGTATGGGAAGCCCGATGCGCCAGAGTTGTTTCTGAAACATGGCAAAGGTAGCGTTGCCAAT
GATGTTACAGATGAGATGGTCAGACTAAACTGGCTGACGGAATTTATGCCTCTTCCGACCATCAAGCATT
TTATCCGTACTCCTGATGATGCATGGTTACTCACCACTGCGATCCCCGGAAAAACAGCATTCCAGGTATT
AGAAGAATATCCTGATTCAGGTGAAAATATTGTTGATGCGCTGGCAGTGTTCCTGCGCCGGTTGCATTCG
ATTCCTGTTTGTAATTGTCCTTTTAACAGCGATCGCGTATTTCGTCTCGCTCAGGCGCAATCACGAATGA
ATAACGGTTTGGTTGATGCGAGTGATTTTGATGACGAGCGTAATGGCTGGCCTGTTGAACAAGTCTGGAA
AGAAATGCATAAACTTTTGCCATTCTCACCGGATTCAGTCGTCACTCATGGTGATTTCTCACTTGATAAC
CTTATTTTTGACGAGGGGAAATTAATAGGTTGTATTGATGTTGGACGAGTCGGAATCGCAGACCGATACC
AGGATCTTGCCATCCTATGGAACTGCCTCGGTGAGTTTTCTCCTTCATTACAGAAACGGCTTTTTCAAAA
ATATGGTATTGATAATCCTGATATGAATAAATTGCAGTTTCATTTGATGCTCGATGAGTTTTTCTAATCA
GAATTGGTTAATTGGTTGTAACACTGGCAGAGCATTACGCTGACTTGACGGGACGGCGCAAGCTCATGAC
CAAAATCCCTTAACGTGAGTTACGCGTCGTTCCACTGAGCGTCAGACCCCGTAGAAAAGATCAAAGGATC
TTCTTGAGATCCTTTTTTTCTGCGCGTAATCTGCTGCTTGCAAACAAAAAAACCACCGCTACCAGCGGTG
GTTTGTTTGCCGGATCAAGAGCTACCAACTCTTTTTCCGAAGGTAACTGGCTTCAGCAGAGCGCAGATAC
CAAATACTGTTCTTCTAGTGTAGCCGTAGTTAGGCCACCACTTCAAGAACTCTGTAGCACCGCCTACATA
CCTCGCTCTGCTAATCCTGTTACCAGTGGCTGCTGCCAGTGGCGATAAGTCGTGTCTTACCGGGTTGGAC
TCAAGACGATAGTTACCGGATAAGGCGCAGCGGTCGGGCTGAACGGGGGGTTCGTGCACACAGCCCAGCT
TGGAGCGAACGACCTACACCGAACTGAGATACCTACAGCGTGAGCTATGAGAAAGCGCCACGCTTCCCGA
AGGGAGAAAGGCGGACAGGTATCCGGTAAGCGGCAGGGTCGGAACAGGAGAGCGCACGAGGGAGCTTCCA
GGGGGAAACGCCTGGTATCTTTATAGTCCTGTCGGGTTTCGCCACCTCTGACTTGAGCGTCGATTTTTGT
GATGCTCGTCAGGGGGGCGGAGCCTATGGAAAAACGCCAGCAACGCGGCCTTTTTACGGTTCCTGGCCTT
TTGCTGGCCTTTTGCTCACATGTT
