>Addgene plasmid #161077 | pDONR221-SLC16A4_STOP | depositor partial sequence | sequence record 312089 | Codon-optimized ORF of SLC16A4
ATGCTGAAGCGGGAGGGCAAGGTGCAGCCATACACCAAGACACTGGACGGCGGCTGGGGCTGGATGATCG
TGATCCACTTCTTTCTGGTGAACGTGTTTGTGATGGGCATGACCAAGACATTCGCCATCTTCTTTGTGGT
GTTTCAGGAGGAGTTCGAGGGCACCAGCGAGCAGATCGGCTGGATCGGCTCCATCATGAGCTCCCTGAGA
TTCTGCGCAGGACCACTGGTGGCAATCATCTGTGATATCCTGGGCGAGAAGACCACAAGCATCCTGGGCG
CCTTTGTGGTGACAGGCGGCTACCTGATCTCTAGCTGGGCCACCAGCATCCCCTTCCTGTGCGTGACAAT
GGGACTGCTGCCTGGACTGGGATCCGCCTTTCTGTACCAGGTGGCCGCCGTGGTGACCACAAAGTATTTC
AAGAAGCGGCTGGCCCTGTCCACCGCAATCGCAAGATCTGGCATGGGCCTGACCTTTCTGCTGGCCCCCT
TTACAAAGTTCCTGATCGACCTGTATGATTGGACAGGCGCCCTGATCCTGTTCGGAGCAATCGCCCTGAA
TCTGGTGCCTTCCTCTATGCTGCTGAGGCCAATCCACATCAAGAGCGAGAACAATTCCGGCATCAAGGAC
AAGGGAAGCTCCCTGTCTGCCCACGGACCTGAGGCACACGCAACCGAGACACACTGCCACGAGACCGAGG
AGTCTACAATCAAGGATAGCACCACACAGAAGGCCGGCCTGCCATCCAAGAACCTGACCGTGTCTCAGAA
TCAGAGCGAGGAGTTCTACAACGGCCCCAACCGGAATAGACTGCTGCTGAAGTCCGACGAGGAGTCTGAT
AAAGTGATCTCCTGGTCTTGTAAGCAGCTGTTTGACATCAGCCTGTTCAGGAATCCTTTCTTTTACATCT
TTACCTGGAGCTTCCTGCTGTCCCAGCTGGCCTACTTCATCCCAACCTTCCACCTGGTGGCAAGGGCAAA
GACACTGGGCATCGACATCATGGATGCCTCTTACCTGGTGAGCGTGGCAGGAATCCTGGAGACCGTGTCC
CAGATCATCTCTGGCTGGGTGGCCGATCAGAACTGGATCAAGAAGTACCACTATCACAAGAGCTATCTGA
TCCTGTGCGGCATCACAAATCTGCTGGCCCCACTGGCCACCACATTTCCCCTGCTGATGACCTACACAAT
CTGCTTTGCCATCTTCGCAGGAGGATATCTGGCCCTGATCCTGCCTGTGCTGGTGGACCTGTGCAGGAAC
TCCACCGTGAATCGCTTCCTGGGCCTGGCCTCTTTCTTTGCAGGAATGGCCGTGCTGAGCGGACCACCTA
TCGCCGGCTGGCTGTACGATTATACCCAGACATACAACGGCAGCTTTTATTTCTCCGGCATCTGTTATCT
GCTGTCTAGCGTGTCCTTCTTTTTCGTGCCCCTGGCCGAGCGGTGGAAGAATTCTCTGACCTAA
